Addgene plasmid #11744: pCMV5-Smad5
Depositing lab: Jeff Wrana. Depositing organization: Sinai Health System. Publication: Specific activation of Smad1 signaling pathways by the BMP7 type I receptor, ALK2. Macias-Silva M, Hoodless PA, Tang SJ, Buchwald M, Wrana JL. J Biol Chem. 1998 Oct 2. 273(40):25628-36. 10.1074/jbc.273.40.25628 PubMed 9748228.
Backbone
  Vector backbone: pCMV5
  Backbone size w/o insert (bp): 4700
  Vector type: Mammalian Expression
Growth in bacteria
  Bacterial resistance: Ampicillin, 100 μg/mL
  Growth temperature: 37°C
  Growth strain: DH5alpha
  Copy number: High Copy
Gene/Insert
  Gene/Insert name: SMAD5
  Species: M. musculus (mouse)
  Insert size (bp): 1400
  GenBank ID: U58993
  Entrez Gene: Smad5 (a.k.a. 1110051M15Rik, Dwf-C, Madh5, MusMLP)
  Cloning method: Restriction Enzyme; 5′ cloning site ClaI (not destroyed); 3′ cloning site NheI (not destroyed)
  Sequencing primers: 5′ CMV-F
Resource information
  A portion of this plasmid was derived from a plasmid made by: J.M. Yingling, Duke
Terms and licenses: Academic/Nonprofit Terms; Industry Terms
How to cite: pCMV5-Smad5 was a gift from Jeff Wrana (Addgene plasmid # 11744 ; http://n2t.net/addgene:11744 ; RRID:Addgene_11744)
