[The description below was written by a language model from this plasmid's Addgene catalogue record and pLannotate feature annotations shown in this document.]
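Description:
pCMV5-Smad5 is a mammalian expression plasmid that carries the mouse Smad5 coding sequence in the pCMV5 backbone. The full sequence record is about 6.1 kb, consistent with a roughly 4.7 kb backbone plus a roughly 1.4 kb insert. It is propagated in E. coli as a high-copy plasmid through a ColE1/pUC-type origin and selected with ampicillin via the β-lactamase gene and its own promoter. An f1 bacteriophage origin is also present, which in principle allows single-stranded DNA production. Remnants of the lac region (lac promoter and operator, CAP site, and lacI and lacZα fragments) and a T7 promoter are carried over from the parental cloning vector and are not part of the expression cassette.

The Smad5 open reading frame was inserted between ClaI and NheI sites, both retained, just downstream of the human cytomegalovirus immediate early enhancer and promoter. These drive strong constitutive transcription in transfected mammalian cells. The human growth hormone polyadenylation signal follows the insert. No epitope tag or reporter is annotated, so the protein appears to be expressed in untagged form. An SV40 enhancer/early promoter region lies downstream of the cassette. This region typically includes the SV40 origin, which permits episomal amplification in cells expressing large T antigen. No mammalian selection marker is annotated, so the plasmid is suited to transient transfection.

Smad5 is a receptor-regulated SMAD, a transcriptional modulator activated by BMP type I receptor kinases. The associated publication concerns activation of Smad signalling by the BMP7 type I receptor ALK2, so the construct is suited to overexpressing Smad5 in studies of BMP pathway signalling.
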