Features (pLannotate 1.2.2; 16 found; start..end, strand, type, name):
    254..633     +  enhancer       CMV enhancer: human cytomegalovirus immediate early enhancer
    635..834     +  promoter       CMV promoter: human cytomegalovirus (CMV) immediate early promoter
    885..920     -  misc_feature   MCS (fragment): pUC18/19 multiple cloning site
    924..2318    +  CDS            Smad5: SMAD5_MOUSE - Also known as Madh5, Msmad5. Experimental evidence at protein level: Swiss-Prot protein existence level 1. Transcriptional modulator activated by BMP (bone morphogenetic proteins) type 1 receptor kinase. SMAD5 is a receptor- regulated SMAD (R-SMAD) (By similarity). Required for angiogenesis. From Mus musculus (Mouse).
   2383..3005    +  polyA_signal   hGH poly(A) signal: human growth hormone polyadenylation signal
   3034..3363    +  promoter       SV40 promoter: SV40 enhancer and early promoter
   3402..3420    -  promoter       T7 promoter: promoter for bacteriophage T7 RNA polymerase
   3458..3474    -  protein_bind   lac operator: The lac repressor binds to the lac operator to inhibit transcription in E. coli. This inhibition can be relieved by adding lactose or isopropyl-β-D-thiogalactopyranoside (IPTG). lac repressor encoded by lacI
   3482..3512    -  promoter       lac promoter: promoter for the E. coli lac operon
   3527..3548    -  protein_bind   CAP binding site: CAP binding activates transcription in the presence of cAMP. E. coli catabolite activator protein
   3561..3653    -  CDS            lacI (fragment): lac repressor; lacI; The lac repressor binds to the lac operator to inhibit transcription in E. coli. This inhibition can be relieved by adding lactose or isopropyl-β-D-thiogalactopyranoside (IPTG).
   3836..4424    -  rep_origin     ori: high-copy-number ColE1/pMB1/pBR322/pUC origin of replication
   4595..5455    -  CDS            AmpR: β-lactamase; bla; confers resistance to ampicillin, carbenicillin, and related antibiotics
   5456..5560    -  promoter       AmpR promoter: bla
   5587..6015    +  rep_origin     f1 ori (sequence partly withheld): f1 bacteriophage origin of replication; arrow indicates direction of (+) strand synthesis
   6046..94      -  CDS            lacZα (fragment) (across the origin): LacZα fragment of β-galactosidase; lacZ fragment
>Addgene plasmid #11744 | pCMV5-Smad5 | addgene full sequence | sequence record 352644 | Addgene NGS Result
CGCCAGCTGGCGAAAGGGGGATGTGCTGCAAGGCGATTAAGTTGGGTAACGCCAGGGTTTTCCCAGTCAC
GACGTTGTAAAACGACGGCCAGTGCCAAGCTGATCTATACATTGAATCAATATTGGCAATTAGCCATATT
AGTCATTGGTTATATAGCATAAATCAATATTGGCTATTGGCCATTGCATACGTTGTATCTATATCATAAT
ATGTACATTTATATTGGCTCATGTCCAATATGACCGCCATGTTGACATTGATTATTGACTAGTTATTAAT
AGTAATCAATTACGGGGTCATTAGTTCATAGCCCATATATGGAGTTCCGCGTTACATAACTTACGGTAAA
TGGCCCGCCTGGCTGACCGCCCAACGACCCCCGCCCATTGACGTCAATAATGACGTATGTTCCCATAGTA
ACGCCAATAGGGACTTTCCATTGACGTCAATGGGTGGAGTATTTACGGTAAACTGCCCACTTGGCAGTAC
ATCAAGTGTATCATATGCCAAGTCCGCCCCCTATTGACGTCAATGACGGTAAATGGCCCGCCTGGCATTA
TGCCCAGTACATGACCTTACGGGACTTTCCTACTTGGCAGTACATCTACGTATTAGTCATCGCTATTACC
ATGGTGATGCGGTTTTGGCAGTACACCAATGGGCGTGGATAGCGGTTTGACTCACGGGGATTTCCAAGTC
TCCACCCCATTGACGTCAATGGGAGTTTGTTTTGGCACCAAAATCAACGGGACTTTCCAAAATGTCGTAA
TAACCCCGCCCCGTTGACGCAAATGGGCGGTAGGCGTGTACGGTGGGAGGTCTATATAAGCAGAGCTCGT
TTAGTGAACCGTCAGAATTCAGATCTGGTACCACGCGTATCGATAAGCTTGCATGCCTGCAGGTCGACTC
TAGAGGATCCGCGATGACGTCAATGGCCAGCTTGTTTTCTTTCACTAGTCCAGCCGTGAAGCGATTGTTG
GGCTGGAAACAAGGTGACGAGGAAGAGAAATGGGCAGAAAAGGCAGTGGATGCTTTAGTGAAAAAGCTGA
AGAAGAAGAAGGGTGCTATGGAGGAGCTGGAGAAAGCCTTGAGCAGCCCAGGACAGCCAAGCAAGTGTGT
CACGATCCCCAGGTCCTTGGATGGACGTCTGCAAGTTTCTCACAGGAAAGGCTTGCCCCATGTTATATAT
TGCCGTGTTTGGCGCTGGCCAGATTTGCAGAGCCATCACGAGCTAAAACCATTGGATATTTGTGAATTTC
CTTTTGGATCTAAGCAAAAGGAAGTTTGTATCAATCCATACCACTATAAGAGAGTGGAGAGTCCAGTCTT
ACCTCCAGTATTAGTGCCTCGTCACAATGAATTCAATCCACAACACAGCCTTCTGGTTCAGTTCAGGAAC
CTGAGCCACAATGAACCGCACATGCCACAAAACGCCACGTTTCCCGATTCTTTCCACCAACCCAACAACG
CTCCTTTCCCCTTATCTCCTAACAGCCCCTATCCTCCTTCCCCTGCTAGCAGCACATATCCCAACTCCCC
AGCAAGCTCTGGACCTGGAAGTCCATTTCAACTCCCAGCTGACACCCCTCCCCCTGCCTATATGCCACCT
GATGATCAGATGGCCCCAGATAATTCCCAGCCTATGGATACAAGCAGTAACATGATTCCTCAGACCATGC
CCAGCATATCCAGCAGAGATGTTCAGCCTGTCGCCTATGAGGAGCCCAAACACTGGTGTTCGATTGTCTA
CTATGAATTAAACAATCGTGTTGGGGAAGCTTTTCATGCATCTTCTACTAGTGTGTTAGTAGATGGATTT
ACAGATCCTTCAAATAACAAAAGTAGATTCTGCCTGGGATTGTTGTCAAATGTTAATCGTAATTCAACTA
TTGAAAACACTAGGCGGCATATTGGAAAAGGTGTTCATCTATACTACGTTGGTGGGGAGGTGTACGCTGA
GTGTCTTAGTGACAGCAGCATCTTTGTTCAGAGTAGGAACTGCAACTTTCACCATGGCTTCCATCCCACC
ACCGTCTGTAAGATCCCCAGCAGCTGCAGCCTCAAGATTTTTAACAATCAGGAGTTTGCTCAGCTTCTGG
CTCAGTCAGTCAACCATGGATTCGAGGCTGTGTATGAGCTCACCAAGATGTGTACCATTCGAATGAGCTT
TGTCAAGGGCTGGGGAGCAGAGTACCACCGACAGGACGTCACCAGTACTCCCTGCTGGATTGAGATTCAC
CTCCACGGGCCTCTGCAGTGGCTGGATAAAGTCCTTACTCAGATGGGCTCTCCGCTGAACCCCATTTCTT
CTGTTTCATAGTGCAGAAGTATTCTTTCAACTATATTTTTAGTGGACTTGTTTTAATTTTAGAGGGGATC
CCGGGTGGCATCCCTGTGACCCCTCCCCAGTGCCTCTCCTGGCCCTGGAAGTTGCCACTCCAGTGCCCAC
CAGCCTTGTCCTAATAAAATTAAGTTGCATCATTTTGTCTGACTAGGTGTCCTTCTATAATATTATGGGG
TGGAGGGGGGTGGTATGGAGCAAGGGGCAAGTTGGGAAGACAACCTGTAGGGCCTGCGGGGTCTATTGGG
AACCAAGCTGGAGTGCAGTGGCACAATCTTGGCTCACTGCAATCTCCGCCTCCTGGGTTCAAGCGATTCT
CCTGCCTCAGCCTCCCGAGTTGTTGGGATTCCAGGCATGCATGACCAGGCTCAGCTAATTTTTGTTTTTT
TGGTAGAGACGGGGTTTCACCATATTGGCCAGGCTGGTCTCCAACTCCTAATCTCAGGTGATCTACCCAC
CTTGGCCTCCCAAATTGCTGGGATTACAGGCGTGAACCACTGCTCCCTTCCCTGTCCTTCTGATTTTAAA
ATAACTATACCAGCAGGAGGACGTCCAGACACAGCATAGGCTACCTGGCCATGCCCAACCGGTGGGACAT
TTGAGTTGCTTGCTTGGCACTGTCCTCTCATGCGTTGGGTCCACTCAGTAGATGCCTGTTGAATTGGGTA
CGCGGCCAGCTTGGCTGTGGAATGTGTGTCAGTTAGGGTGTGGAAAGTCCCCAGGCTCCCCAGCAGGCAG
AAGTATGCAAAGCATGCATCTCAATTAGTCAGCAACCAGGTGTGGAAAGTCCCCAGGCTCCCCAGCAGGC
AGAAGTATGCAAAGCATGCATCTCAATTAGTCAGCAACCATAGTCCCGCCCCTAACTCCGCCCATCCCGC
CCCTAACTCCGCCCAGTTCCGCCCATTCTCCGCCCCATGGCTGACTAATTTTTTTTATTTATGCAGAGGC
CGAGGCCGCCTCGGCCTCTGAGCTATTCCAGAAGTAGTGAGGAGGCTTTTTTGGAGGCCTAGGCTTTTGC
AAAAAGCTCCTCGAGGAACTGAAAAACCAGAAAGTTAATTCCCTATAGTGAGTCGTATTAAATTCGTAAT
CATGTCATAGCTGTTTCCTGTGTGAAATTGTTATCCGCTCACAATTCCACACAACATACGAGCCGGAAGC
ATAAAGTGTAAAGCCTGGGGTGCCTAATGAGTGAGCTAACTCACATTAATTGCGTTGCGCTCACTGCCCG
CTTTCCAGTCGGGAAACCTGTCGTGCCAGCTGCATTAATGAATCGGCCAACGCGCGGGGAGAGGCGGTTT
GCGTATTGGGCGCTCTTCCGCTTCCTCGCTCACTGACTCGCTGCGCTCGGTCGTTCGGCTGCGGCGAGCG
GTATCAGCTCACTCAAAGGCGGTAATACGGTTATCCACAGAATCAGGGGATAACGCAGGAAAGAACATGT
GAGCAAAAGGCCAGCAAAAGGCCAGGAACCGTAAAAAGGCCGCGTTGCTGGCGTTTTTCCATAGGCTCCG
CCCCCCTGACGAGCATCACAAAAATCGACGCTCAAGTCAGAGGTGGCGAAACCCGACAGGACTATAAAGA
TACCAGGCGTTTCCCCCTGGAAGCTCCCTCGTGCGCTCTCCTGTTCCGACCCTGCCGCTTACCGGATACC
TGTCCGCCTTTCTCCCTTCGGGAAGCGTGGCGCTTTCTCATAGCTCACGCTGTAGGTATCTCAGTTCGGT
GTAGGTCGTTCGCTCCAAGCTGGGCTGTGTGCACGAACCCCCCGTTCAGCCCGACCGCTGCGCCTTATCC
GGTAACTATCGTCTTGAGTCCAACCCGGTAAGACACGACTTATCGCCACTGGCAGCAGCCACTGGTAACA
GGATTAGCAGAGCGAGGTATGTAGGCGGTGCTACAGAGTTCTTGAAGTGGTGGCCTAACTACGGCTACAC
TAGAAGAACAGTATTTGGTATCTGCGCTCTGCTGAAGCCAGTTACCTTCGGAAAAAGAGTTGGTAGCTCT
TGATCCGGCAAACAAACCACCGCTGGTAGCGGTGGTTTTTTTGTTTGCAAGCAGCAGATTACGCGCAGAA
AAAAAGGATCTCAAGAAGATCCTTTGATCTTTTCTACGGGGTCTGACGCTCAGTGGAACGAAAACTCACG
TTAAGGGATTTTGGTCATGAGATTATCAAAAAGGATCTTCACCTAGATCCTTTTAAATTAAAAATGAAGT
TTTAAATCAATCTAAAGTATATATGAGTAAACTTGGTCTGACAGTTACCAATGCTTAATCAGTGAGGCAC
CTATCTCAGCGATCTGTCTATTTCGTTCATCCATAGTTGCCTGACTCCCCGTCGTGTAGATAACTACGAT
ACGGGAGGGCTTACCATCTGGCCCCAGTGCTGCAATGATACCGCGAGACCCACGCTCACCGGCTCCAGAT
TTATCAGCAATAAACCAGCCAGCCGGAAGGGCCGAGCGCAGAAGTGGTCCTGCAACTTTATCCGCCTCCA
TCCAGTCTATTAATTGTTGCCGGGAAGCTAGAGTAAGTAGTTCGCCAGTTAATAGTTTGCGCAACGTTGT
TGCCATTGCTACAGGCATCGTGGTGTCACGCTCGTCGTTTGGTATGGCTTCATTCAGCTCCGGTTCCCAA
CGATCAAGGCGAGTTACATGATCCCCCATGTTGTGCAAAAAAGCGGTTAGCTCCTTCGGTCCTCCGATCG
TTGTCAGAAGTAAGTTGGCCGCAGTGTTATCACTCATGGTTATGGCAGCACTGCATAATTCTCTTACTGT
CATGCCATCCGTAAGATGCTTTTCTGTGACTGGTGAGTACTCAACCAAGTCATTCTGAGAATAGTGTATG
CGGCGACCGAGTTGCTCTTGCCCGGCGTCAATACGGGATAATACCGCGCCACATAGCAGAACTTTAAAAG
TGCTCATCATTGGAAAACGTTCTTCGGGGCGAAAACTCTCAAGGATCTTACCGCTGTTGAGATCCAGTTC
GATGTAACCCACTCGTGCACCCAACTGATCTTCAGCATCTTTTACTTTCACCAGCGTTTCTGGGTGAGCA
AAAACAGGAAGGCAAAATGCCGCAAAAAAGGGAATAAGGGCGACACGGAAATGTTGAATACTCATACTCT
TCCTTTTTCAATATTATTGAAGCATTTATCAGGGTTATTGTCTCATGAGCGGATACATATTTGAATGTAT
TTAGAAAAATAAACAAATAGGGGTTCCGCGCACATTTCCCCGAAAAGTGCCACCTG
[124 nt withheld, positions 5587-5710]
C
[91 nt withheld, positions 5712-5802]
A
[49 nt withheld, positions 5804-5852]
CCTTTGACGTTGGAGTCCACGTTCTTT
[37 nt withheld, positions 5880-5916]
ACCCTATCTCGGTCTATTCTTTTGATTTATAAGGGATTTTGCCGATTTCGGCCTATTGGTTAAAAAATGA
GCTGATTTAACAAAAATTTAACGCGAATTTTAACAAAATATTAACGCTTACAATTTCCATTCGCCATTCA
GGCTGCGCAACTGTTGGGAAGGGCGATCGGTGCGGGCCTCTTCGCTATTA
